>Addgene plasmid #59334 | pET21a(+)-PA_PhoU | addgene partial sequence | sequence record 97562 | T7 5'-TAATACGACTCACTATAGGG-3'
AATAATTTTGTTTACTTTAAGAAGGAGATATACATATGATCAACAAAGACAGTCTCACCCATCACATCTC
CCAGCAGTTCAACGCCGAGCTGGAGGATGTGCGCAGCCACCTCCTGGCCATGGGCGGGCTGGTGGAAAAG
CAGGTCAACGACGCGGTCAATGCGCTGATCGACGCCGACTCCGGCCTCGCCCAGCAGGTCCGCGAGATCG
ACGACCAGATCAACCAGATGGAGCGCAACATCGACGAGGAGTGCGTGCGTATCCTCGCCCGGCGTCAGCC
GGCGGCCTCCGACCTGCGCCTGATCATCAGCATCTCGAAGTCGGTGATCGACCTCGAGCGGATCGGCGAC
GAGGCCTCCAAGGTCGCCCGCCGCGCCATCCAGCTGTGCGAGGAAGGCGAGTCGCCGCGCGGCTACGTCG
AGGTTCGGCACATCGGCAGCCAGGTACAGAAGATGGTGCAGGAGGCACTGGACGCCTTCGCCCGCTTCGA
TGCCGACCTGGCGCTGTCCGTGGCGCAGTACGACAAGACCGTCGATCGCGAATACAAGAC
