>Addgene plasmid #59334 | pET21a(+)-PA_PhoU | addgene partial sequence | sequence record 97919 | T7term 5'-GCTAGTTATTGCTCAGCGG-3'
GTTAGCAGCCGGATCTCAGTGGTGGTGGTGGTGGTGCTCGAGTGCGGCCGCCTCGCCGCGGTTGTTCTCG
ACCTCTTCCTTCATGCGGGTCAGGCCGATGTGGCGAACGTCGGTGCCGCGAACCAGGTAGATCACCAGCT
CGGCGATGTTGCGCGCATGGTCGCCGATGCGCTCCAGCGAGCGCAGGGCCCAGATGATGTTGAGCACGCG
GGATATCGCCCGCGGGTCTTTCATCATGTAGGTGACCAGCTCGCGCAGGGCGGTCTTGTATTCGCGATCG
ACGGTCTTGTCGTACTGCGCCACGGACAGCGCCAGGTCGGCATCGAAGCGGGCGAAGGCGTCCAGTGCCT
CCTGCACCATCTTCTGTACCTGGCTGCCGATGTGCCGAACCTCGACGTAGCCGCGCGGCGACTCGCCTTC
CTCGCACAGCTGGATGGCGCGGCGGGCGACCTTGGAGGCCTCGTCGCCGATCCGCTCGAGGTCGATCACC
GACTTCGAGATGCTGATGATCAGGCGCAGGTCGGAGGCCGCCGGCTGACGCCGGGCGAGGATACGCACGC
ACTCCTCGTCGATGTTGCGCTCCATCTGGTTGATCTGGTCGTCGATCTCGCGGACCTGCTGGGCGAGGCC
GGAG
