[The description below was written by a language model from this plasmid's Addgene catalogue record.]
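Description:
pET21a(+)-PA_PhoU is a bacterial expression plasmid built on the Novagen pET21a(+) backbone (5443 bp without insert) and carrying the phoU gene (locus PA5365) from Pseudomonas aeruginosa PAO1 as a 726 bp insert. It is maintained in E. coli under ampicillin selection, is recorded as low copy, and is propagated in a cloning strain (DH5alpha). No feature table is provided, so individual backbone elements are not itemised in the record. As a general matter, pET21-series vectors drive the insert from a T7 promoter under lac operator control, so protein production normally requires a host that supplies T7 RNA polymerase rather than the cloning strain.

The phoU open reading frame was inserted by restriction cloning between the NdeI and XhoI sites, both recorded as destroyed during cloning. The protein is listed as carrying a C-terminal His tag, which would allow purification by immobilised metal affinity chromatography. The depositor notes a K139R substitution relative to the reference genome. This difference may reflect an error in the genomic sequencing data rather than a true mutation. The residue lies on the protein surface with a somewhat disordered side chain, which made its identity hard to confirm, and the change is not expected to affect function.

The stated purpose is simply "Pho regulation". PhoU is generally known as a regulatory protein associated with the bacterial phosphate (Pho) regulon. The depositor's comments about surface location and side-chain disorder suggest that the construct was used to produce recombinant PhoU for structural work, although the record does not say so explicitly.
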