Addgene plasmid #59334: pET21a(+)-PA_PhoU
Purpose: Pho regulation
Depositing lab: SeWon Suh. Depositing organization: Seoul National University.
Backbone
  Vector backbone: pET21a(+)
  Backbone manufacturer: Novagen
  Backbone size w/o insert (bp): 5443
  Vector type: Bacterial Expression
Growth in bacteria
  Bacterial resistance: Ampicillin, 100 μg/mL
  Growth temperature: 37°C
  Growth strain: DH5alpha
  Copy number: Low Copy
Gene/Insert
  Gene/Insert name: phoU (alt names: PA5365; phoU)
  Species: Pseudomonas aeruginosa PAO1
  Insert size (bp): 726
  GenBank ID: NC_002516.2
  Tag / fusion protein: His (C terminal on insert)
  Cloning method: Restriction Enzyme; 5′ cloning site NdeI (CATATG) (destroyed during cloning); 3′ cloning site XhoI (CTCGAG) (destroyed during cloning)
  Sequencing primers: 5′ GGAATTCCATATGATGATCAACAAAGACAGTCTC; 3′ CCGCCGCTCGAGTTATCACTCGCCG
Terms and licenses: Academic/Nonprofit Terms; Industry Terms: Not Available to Industry
Depositor comments: The PhoU ORF has a K139R mutation. This change may be due to an error in the genomic sequencing data. The K139R residue is located on the surface of PhoU protein and the side chain is somewhat disordered, making it difficult to confirm its identity. The mutation should not affect plasmid function.
How to cite: pET21a(+)-PA_PhoU was a gift from SeWon Suh (Addgene plasmid # 59334 ; http://n2t.net/addgene:59334 ; RRID:Addgene_59334)
